>Addgene plasmid #129941 | pRDAX-282 N-Tag Venus173/155[1] L32 FRB EBPF2 | addgene full sequence | sequence record 266259 | Addgene NGS Result
GCCTGCCTCCAGGCCTCAATATTGGCCATTAGCCATATTATTCATTGGTTATATAGCATAAATCAATATT
GGCTATTGGCCATTGCATACGTTGTATCTATATCATAATATGTACATTTATATTGGCTCATGTCCAATAT
GACCGCCATGTTGGCATTGATTATTGACTAGTTATTAATAGTAATCAATTACGGGGTCATTAGTTCATAG
CCCATATATGGAGTTCCGCGTTACATAACTTACGGTAAATGGCCCGCCTGGCTGACCGCCCAACGACCCC
CGCCCATTGACGTCAATAATGACGTATGTTCCCATAGTAACGCCAATAGGGACTTTCCATTGACGTCAAT
GGGTGGAGTATTTACGGTAAACTGCCCACTTGGCAGTACATCAAGTGTATCATATGCCAAGTCCGCCCCC
TATTGACGTCAATGACGGTAAATGGCCCGCCTGGCATTATGCCCAGTACATGACCTTACGGGACTTTCCT
ACTTGGCAGTACATCTACGTATTAGTCATCGCTATTACCATGGTGATGCGGTTTTGGCAGTACACCAATG
GGCGTGGATAGCGGTTTGACTCACGGGGATTTCCAAGTCTCCACCCCATTGACGTCAATGGGAGTTTGTT
TTGGCACCAAAATCAACGGGACTTTCCAAAATGTCGTAATAACCCCGCCCCGTTGACGCAAATGGGCGGT
AGGCGTGTACGGTGGGAGGTCTATATAAGCAGAGCTCGTTTAGTGAACCGTCAGATCACTAGAAGCTTTA
TTGCGGTAGTTTATCACAGTTAAATTGCTAACGCAGTCAGTGCTTCTGACACAACAGTCTCGAACTTAAG
CTGCAGAAGTTGGTCGTGAGGCACTGGGCAGGTAAGTATCAAGGTTACAAGACAGGTTTAAGGAGACCAA
TAGAAACTGGGCTTGTCGAGACAGAGAAGACTCTTGCGTTTCTGATAGGCACCTATTGGTCTTACTGACA
TCCACTTTGCCTTTCTCTCCACAGGTGTCCACTCCCAGGCCACCATGGTGTCAAAGGGAGAAGAGTTGTT
TACCGGTGTTGTTCCCATACTGGTGGAACTGGATGGTGACGTCAATGGACACAAGTTTAGCGTTTCTGGC
GAAGGAGAAGGCGATGCTACCTATGGCAAACTGACCCTCAAACTGATCTGTACGACTGGAAAGTTGCCTG
TACCTTGGCCAACACTGGTCACAACCTTGGGCTATGGGCTGCAATGCTTTGCCCGTTATCCTGATCACAT
GAAGCAACATGACTTCTTTAAGTCTGCTATGCCAGAGGGATATGTGCAGGAACGGACTATCTTCTTCAAG
GACGACGGCAACTACAAGACGAGAGCTGAGGTGAAATTTGAGGGTGACACACTGGTGAATCGCATAGAGC
TGAAAGGCATCGACTTCAAAGAAGATGGGAATATTCTCGGGCATAAACTCGAGTACAACTACAATTCCCA
CAACGTGTACATCACTGCCGATAAGCAGAAGAATGGGATTAAGGCGAACTTCAAGATCCGACACAACATC
GAGGACGTGGGTGGCGGAGGGAGCGAAGGCGGCGGATCCGGAGGGCCTGGCTCTGGCGGAGAGGGGAGCG
CTGGAGGCGGGTCAGCCGGTGGTGGGAGTGTGGCCATCCTCTGGCATGAGATGTGGCATGAAGGCCTGGA
AGAGGCATCTCGTTTGTACTTTGGGGAAAGGAACGTGAAAGGCATGTTTGAGGTGCTGGAGCCCTTGCAT
GCTATGATGGAACGGGGCCCCCAGACTCTGAAGGAAACATCCTTTAATCAGGCCTATGGTCGAGATTTAA
TGGAGGCCCAAGAGTGGTGCAGGAAGTACATGAAATCAGGGAATGTCAAGGACCTCACCCAAGCCTGGGA
CCTCTATTATCATGTGTTCCGACGAATCTCATAAGAATTCAGATCCGCCCCTCTCCCTCCCCCCCCCCTA
ACGTTACTGGCCGAAGCCGCTTGGAATAAGGCCGGTGTGCGTTTGTCTATATGTTATTTTCCACCATATT
GCCGTCTTTTGGCAATGTGAGGGCCCGGAAACCTGGCCCTGTCTTCTTGACGAGCATTCCTAGGGGTCTT
TCCCCTCTCGCCAAAGGAATGCAAGGTCTGTTGAATGTCGTGAAGGAAGCAGTTCCTCTGGTAGCTTCTT
GAAGACAAACAACGTCTGTAGCGACCCTTTGCAGGCAGCGGAACCCCCCACCTGGCGACAGGTGCCTCTG
CGGCCAAAAGCCACGTGTATAAGATACACCTGCAAAGGCGGCACAACCCCAGTGCCACGTTGTGAGTTGG
ATAGTTGTGGAAAGAGTCAAATGGCTCTCCTCAAGCGTATTCAACAAGGGGCTGAAGGATGCCCAGAAGG
TACCCCATTGTATGGGATCTGATCTGGGGCCTCGGTACACATGCTTTACATGTGTTTAGTCGAGGTTAAA
AAAACGTCTAGGCCCCCCGAACCACGGGGACGTGGTTTTCCTTTGAAAAACACGATGATAATATGGCCAC
AACCATGGTGAGCAAGGGCGAGGAGCTGTTCACCGGGGTGGTGCCCATCCTGGTCGAGCTGGACGGCGAC
GTAAACGGCCACAAGTTCAGCGTGAGGGGCGAGGGCGAGGGCGATGCCACCAACGGCAAGCTGACCCTGA
AGTTCATCTGCACCACCGGCAAGCTGCCCGTGCCCTGGCCCACCCTCGTGACCACCCTGAGCCACGGCGT
GCAGTGCTTCGCCCGCTACCCCGACCACATGAAGCAGCACGACTTCTTCAAGTCCGCCATGCCCGAAGGC
TACGTCCAGGAGCGCACCATCTTCTTCAAGGACGACGGCACCTACAAGACCCGCGCCGAGGTGAAGTTCG
AGGGCGACACCCTGGTGAACCGCATCGAGCTGAAGGGCGTCGACTTCAAGGAGGACGGCAACATCCTGGG
GCACAAGCTGGAGTACAACTTCAACAGCCACAACATCTATATCATGGCCGTCAAGCAGAAGAACGGCATC
AAGGTGAACTTCAAGATCCGCCACAACGTGGAGGACGGCAGCGTGCAGCTCGCCGACCACTACCAGCAGA
ACACCCCCATCGGCGACGGCCCCGTGCTGCTGCCCGACAGCCACTACCTGAGCACCCAGTCCGTGCTGAG
CAAAGACCCCAACGAGAAGCGCGATCACATGGTCCTGCTGGAGTTCCGCACCGCCGCCGGGATCACTCTC
GGCATGGACGAGCTGTACAAGTAAACCGGTGCTCGAGGTACCGATGAATAGCTAAGGTCGAGGCCGCAGG
TAAGTATCAAGGTTACAAGACAGGTTTAAGGAGACCAATAGAAACTGGGCTTGTCGAGACAGAGAAGACT
CTTGCGTTTCTGATAGGCACCTATTGGTCTTACTGACATCCACTTTGCCTTTCTCTCCACAGGTGTCGAC
AATCAACCTCTGGATTACAAAATTTGTGAAAGATTGACTGGTATTCTTAACTATGTTGCTCCTTTTACGC
TATGTGGATACGCTGCTTTAATGCCTTTGTATCATGCTATTGCTTCCCGTATGGCTTTCATTTTCTCCTC
CTTGTATAAATCCTGGTTGCTGTCTCTTTATGAGGAGTTGTGGCCCGTTGTCAGGCAACGTGGCGTGGTG
TGCACTGTGTTTGCTGACGCAACCCCCACTGGTTGGGGCATTGCCACCACCTGTCAGCTCCTTTCCGGGA
CTTTCGCTTTCCCCCTCCCTATTGCCACGGCGGAACTCATCGCCGCCTGCCTTGCCCGCTGCTGGACAGG
GGCTCGGCTGTTGGGCACTGACAATTCCGTGGTGTTGTCGGGGAAGCTGACGTCCTTTCCATGGCTGCTC
GCCTGTGTTGCCACCTGGATTCTGCGCGGGACGTCCTTCTGCTACGTCCCTTCGGCCCTCAATCCAGCGG
ACCTTCCTTCCCGCGGCCTGCTGCCGGCTCTGCGGCCTCTTCCGCGTCTTCGCCTTCGCCCTCAGACGAG
TCGGATCTCCCTTTGGGCCGCCTCCCCGCCTGGAATTCGAGCTCGGTACGATCAGCCTCGACTGTGCCTT
CTAGTTGCCAGCCATCTGTTGTTTGCCCCTCCCCCGTGCCTTCCTTGACCCTGGAAGGTGCCACTCCCAC
TGTCCTTTCCTAATAAAATGAGGAAATTGCATCGCATTGTCTGAGTAGGTGTCATTCTATTCTGGGGGGT
GGGGTGGGGCAGGACAGCAAGGGGGAGGATTGGGAAGACAATAGCCCAGCTTTTGTTCCCTTTAGTGAGG
GTTAATTGCGCGCTTGGCGTAATCATGGTCATAGCTGTTTCCTGTGTGAAATTGTTATCCGCTAATTCAC
TCCTCAGGTGCAGGCTGCCTATCAGAAGGTGGTGGCTGGTGTGGCCAATGCCCTGGCTCACAAATACCAC
TGAGATCTTTTTCCCTCTGCCAAAAATTATGGGGACATCATGAAGCCCCTTGAGCATCTGACTTCTGGCT
AATAAAGGAAATTTATTTTCATTGCAATAGTGTGTTGGAATTTTTTGTGTCTCTCACTCGGAAGGACATA
TGGGAGGGCAAATCATTTAAAACATCAGAATGAGTATTTGGTTTAGAGTTTGGCAACATATGCCCATATG
CTGGCTGCCATGAACAAAGGTTGGCTATAAAGAGGTCATCAGTATATGAAACAGCCCCCTGCTGTCCATT
CCTTATTCCATAGAAAAGCCTTGACTTGAGGTTAGATTTTTTTTATATTTTGTTTTGTGTTATTTTTTTC
TTTAACATCCCTAAAATTTTCCTTACATGTTTTACTAGCCAGATTTTTCCTCCTCTCCTGACTACTCCCA
GTCATAGCTGTCCCTCTTCTCTTATGGAGATCGGCCGGCCGCCGGCGTCGACGCGCGCGGCCGCGGCGCG
CCGTTGCTGGCGTTTTTCCATAGGCTCCGCCCCCCTGACGAGCATCACAAAAATCGACGCTCAAGTCAGA
GGTGGCGAAACCCGACAGGACTATAAAGATACCAGGCGTTTCCCCCTGGAAGCTCCCTCGTGCGCTCTCC
TGTTCCGACCCTGCCGCTTACCGGATACCTGTCCGCCTTTCTCCCTTCGGGAAGCGTGGCGCTTTCTCAT
AGCTCACGCTGTAGGTATCTCAGTTCGGTGTAGGTCGTTCGCTCCAAGCTGGGCTGTGTGCACGAACCCC
CCGTTCAGCCCGACCGCTGCGCCTTATCCGGTAACTATCGTCTTGAGTCCAACCCGGTAAGACACGACTT
ATCGCCACTGGCAGCAGCCACTGGTAACAGGATTAGCAGAGCGAGGTATGTAGGCGGTGCTACAGAGTTC
TTGAAGTGGTGGCCTAACTACGGCTACACTAGAAGAACAGTATTTGGTATCTGCGCTCTGCTGAAGCCAG
TTACCTTCGGAAAAAGAGTTGGTAGCTCTTGATCCGGCAAACAAACCACCGCTGGTAGCGGTGGTTTTTT
TGTTTGCAAGCAGCAGATTACGCGCAGAAAAAAAGGATCTCAAGAAGATCCTTTGATCTTTTCTACGGGG
TCTGACGCTCAGTGGAACGAAAACTCACGTTAAGGGATTTTGGTCATGAGATTATCAAAAAGGATCTTCA
CCTAGATCCTTTTAAATTAAAAATGAAGTTTTAAATCAATCTAAAGTATATATGAGTAAACTTGGTCTGA
CAGTTACCAATGCTTAATCAGTGAGGCACCTATCTCAGCGATCTGTCTATTTCGTTCATCCATAGTTGCC
TGACTCCCCGTCGTGTAGATAACTACGATACGGGAGGGCTTACCATCTGGCCCCAGTGCTGCAATGATAC
CGCGAGACCCACGCTCACCGGCTCCAGATTTATCAGCAATAAACCAGCCAGCCGGAAGGGCCGAGCGCAG
AAGTGGTCCTGCAACTTTATCCGCCTCCATCCAGTCTATTAATTGTTGCCGGGAAGCTAGAGTAAGTAGT
TCGCCAGTTAATAGTTTGCGCAACGTTGTTGCCATTGCTACAGGCATCGTGGTGTCACGCTCGTCGTTTG
GTATGGCTTCATTCAGCTCCGGTTCCCAACGATCAAGGCGAGTTACATGATCCCCCATGTTGTGCAAAAA
AGCGGTTAGCTCCTTCGGTCCTCCGATCGTTGTCAGAAGTAAGTTGGCCGCAGTGTTATCACTCATGGTT
ATGGCAGCACTGCATAATTCTCTTACTGTCATGCCATCCGTAAGATGCTTTTCTGTGACTGGTGAGTACT
CAACCAAGTCATTCTGAGAATAGTGTATGCGGCGACCGAGTTGCTCTTGCCCGGCGTCAATACGGGATAA
TACCGCGCCACATAGCAGAACTTTAAAAGTGCTCATCATTGGAAAACGTTCTTCGGGGCGAAAACTCTCA
AGGATCTTACCGCTGTTGAGATCCAGTTCGATGTAACCCACTCGTGCACCCAACTGATCTTCAGCATCTT
TTACTTTCACCAGCGTTTCTGGGTGAGCAAAAACAGGAAGGCAAAATGCCGCAAAAAAGGGAATAAGGGC
GACACGGAAATGTTGAATACTCATACTCTTCCTTTTTCAATATTATTGAAGCATTTATCAGGGTTATTGT
CTCATGAGCGGATACATATTTGAATGTATTTAGAAAAATAAACAAATAGGGGTTCCGCGCACATTTCCCC
GAAAAGTGCCACCTGACGTCTAAGAAACCATTATTATCATGACATTAACCTATAAAAATAGGCGTATCAC
GAGGCCCTTTCGTCTACGCGCGCGCCGGCGGCGCGCCGTCGACGGCCGGCCGCGGCCGC
Features (pLannotate 1.2.2; 17 found; start..end, strand, type, name):
    155..532     +  enhancer       CMV enhancer: human cytomegalovirus immediate early enhancer
    534..733     +  promoter       CMV promoter: human cytomegalovirus (CMV) immediate early promoter
    872..1004    +  intron         chimeric intron: chimera between introns from human β-globin and immunoglobulin heavy chain genes
   1025..1555    +  CDS            Venus (fragment): Venus is a basic (constitutively fluorescent) yellow fluorescent protein published in 2002, derived from Aequorea victoria. It is reported to be a rapidly-maturing weak dimer with moderate acid sensitivity.
   1646..1921    +  CDS            FRB: FKBP-rapamycin binding domain of human FRAP
   1938..2524    +  misc_feature   IRES2: internal ribosome entry site (IRES) of the encephalomyocarditis virus (EMCV)
   2525..3244    +  CDS            EBFP2: enhanced blue variant of GFP (Ai et al., 2007) mammalian codon-optimized
   3290..3422    +  intron         chimeric intron: chimera between introns from human β-globin and immunoglobulin heavy chain genes
   3431..4019    +  misc_feature   WPRE: woodchuck hepatitis virus posttranscriptional regulatory element
   4023..4039    +  misc_feature   MCS (fragment): pUC18/19 multiple cloning site
   4052..4163    +  polyA_signal   bGH poly(A) signal: bovine growth hormone polyadenylation signal
   4259..4277    -  promoter       T3 promoter: promoter for bacteriophage T3 RNA polymerase
   4336..4410    +  CDS            HBB (fragment): HBB_PONPY - Experimental evidence at transcript level: Swiss-Prot protein existence level 2. Involved in oxygen transport from the lung to the various peripheral tissues. From Pongo pygmaeus (Bornean orangutan).
   4481..4536    +  polyA_signal   β-globin poly(A) signal: rabbit β-globin polyadenylation signal (Gil and Proudfoot, 1987)
   4915..5503    -  rep_origin     ori: high-copy-number ColE1/pMB1/pBR322/pUC origin of replication
   5674..6534    -  CDS            AmpR: β-lactamase; bla; confers resistance to ampicillin, carbenicillin, and related antibiotics
   6535..6639    -  promoter       AmpR promoter: bla
