[The description below was written by a language model from this plasmid's Addgene catalogue record and pLannotate feature annotations shown in this document.]
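Description:
pRDAX-282 N-Tag Venus173/155[1] L32 FRB EBPF2 is a custom-built mammalian expression plasmid of about 6.8 kb designed for protein–protein interaction assays based on bimolecular or trimolecular fluorescence complementation (BiFC/TriFC). It is propagated in E. coli as a high-copy plasmid through a ColE1/pUC-type origin and selected with ampicillin via the β-lactamase gene and its native promoter. No mammalian selection marker is annotated, which is consistent with transient transfection use.

The expression unit is driven by the human CMV immediate early enhancer and promoter, followed by a chimeric β-globin/immunoglobulin intron that promotes efficient processing of the transcript. The first open reading frame begins with a fragment of the yellow fluorescent protein Venus placed N-terminally. The plasmid name suggests a split at positions 173/155 and a linker designated L32, and there is an unannotated gap between the Venus fragment and the downstream FRB domain that would fit such a linker. FRB is the FKBP–rapamycin binding domain, a standard partner for rapamycin-induced dimerisation with FKBP, so this construct likely serves as a well-characterised inducible interaction control, although the record does not say so explicitly. The catalogue lists the insert as mouse, whereas the automated annotation matches it to the human FRAP domain.

Downstream, an EMCV IRES permits cap-independent translation of EBFP2 from the same transcript, giving a blue fluorescent readout of transfection and expression level against which the complemented Venus signal can be normalised. A second chimeric intron, a WPRE and the bovine growth hormone polyadenylation signal complete the cassette. Residual β-globin sequence with a rabbit β-globin polyadenylation signal and a T3 promoter also lie in the backbone.
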