Addgene plasmid #129941: pRDAX-282 N-Tag Venus173/155[1] L32 FRB EBPF2
Purpose: PPI (BiFC/TriFC) assay vector
Depositing lab: Gary Lewin. Depositing organization: Max-Delbrueck-Centrum fuer Molekulare Medizin (MDC).
Backbone
  Vector backbone: custom built
  Vector type: Mammalian Expression
Growth in bacteria
  Bacterial resistance: Ampicillin, 100 μg/mL
  Growth temperature: 37°C
  Growth strain: DH5alpha
  Copy number: High Copy
Gene/Insert
  Gene/Insert name: FRB
  Species: M. musculus (mouse)
  Cloning method: Restriction Enzyme; 5′ cloning site unknown (unknown if destroyed); 3′ cloning site unknown (unknown if destroyed)
Terms and licenses: Academic/Nonprofit Terms; Industry Terms: Not Available to Industry
How to cite: pRDAX-282 N-Tag Venus173/155[1] L32 FRB EBPF2 was a gift from Gary Lewin (Addgene plasmid # 129941 ; http://n2t.net/addgene:129941 ; RRID:Addgene_129941)
